>Addgene plasmid #46259 | pKNOCK-Tc | depositor full sequence | sequence record 65212 | pKNOCK-Tc sequence 2291 bps
ATTGATCCGGCCACGATGCGTCCGGCGTAGAGGATCTGAAGATCAGCAGTTCAACCTGTTGATAGTACGT
ACTAAGCTCTCATGTTTCACGTACTAAGCTCTCATGTTTAACGTACTAAGCTCTCATGTTTAACGAACTA
AACCCTCATGGCTAACGTACTAAGCTCTCATGGCTAACGTACTAAGCTCTCATGTTTCACGTACTAAGCT
CTCATGTTTGAACAATAAAATTAATATAAATCAGCAACTTAAATAGCCTCTAAGGTTTTAAGTTTTATAA
GAAAAAAAAGAATATATAAGGCTTTTAAAGCTTTTAAGGTTTAACGGTTGTGGACAACAAGCCAGGGATG
TAACGCACTGAGAAGCCCTTAGAGCCTCTCAAAGCAATTTTGAGTGACACAGGAACACTTAACGGCTGAC
ATGGGAATTCCCCTCCACCGCGGTGGCGGCCGCTCTAGAACTAGTGGATCCCCCGGGCTGCAGGAATTCG
ATATCAAGCTTATCGATACCGTCGACCTCGAGGGGGGGCCCGGTACCGAGGACGCGTCAGCTTGATCAAG
GGTTGGTTTGCGCATTCACAGTTCTCCGCAAGAATTGATTGGCTCCAATTCTTGGAGTGGTGAATCCGTT
AGCGAGGTGCCGCCGGCTTCCATTCAGGTCGAGGTGGCCCGGCTCCATGCACCGCGACGCAACGCGGGGA
GGCAGACAAGGTATAGGGCGGCGCCTACAATCCATGCCAACCCGTTCCATGTGCTCGCCGAGGCGGCATA
AATCGCCGTGACGATCAGCGGTCCAATGATCGAAGTTAGGCTGGTAAGAGCCGCGAGCGATCCTTGAAGC
TGTCCCTGATGGTCGTCATCTACCTGCCTGGACAGCATGGCCTGCAACGCGGGCATCCCGATGCCGCCGG
AAGCGAGAAGAATCATAATGGGGAAGGCCATCCAGCCTCGCGTCGCGAACGCCAGCAAGACGTAGCCCAG
CGCGTCGGCCGCCATGCCGGCGATAATGGCCTGCTTCTCGCCGAAACGTTTGGTGGCGGGACCAGTGACG
AAGGCTTGAGCGAGGGCGTGCAAGATTCCGAATACCGCAAGCGACAGGCCGATCATCGTCGCGCTCCAGC
GAAAGCGGTCCTCGCCGAAAATGACCCAGAGCGCTGCCGGCACCTGTCCTACGAGTTGCATGATAAACAA
GACAGTCATAAGTGCGGCGACGATAGTCATGCCCCGCGCCCACCGGAAGGAGCTGACTGGGTTGAAGGCT
CTCAAGGGCATCGGTCGGCGCTCTCCCTTATGCGACTCCTGCATTAGGAAGCAGCCCAGTAGTAGGTTGA
GGCCGTTGAGCACCGCCGCCGCAAGGAATGGTGCATGTAAGGAGATGGCGCCCAACAGTCCCCCGGCCAC
GGGGCCTGCCACCATACCCACGCCGAAACAAGCGCTCATGAGCCCGAAGTGGCGAGCCCGATCTTCCCCA
TCGGTGATGTCGGCGATATAGGCGCCAGCAACCGCACCTGTGGCGCCGGTGATGCCGGCCACGATGCGTC
CGGCGTAGAGAATCCACAGGACGGGTGTGGTCGCCATGATCGCGTAGTCGATAGTGGCTCCAAGTAGCGA
AGCGAGCAGGACTGGGCGGCGGCCAAAGCGGTCGGACAGTGCTCCGAGAACGGGTGCGCATAGAAATTGC
ATCAACGCATATAGCGCTAGCAGCACGCCATAGTGACTGGCGATGCTGTCGGAATGGACGATATCCCGCA
AGAGGCCCGGCAGTACCGGCATAACCAAGCCTATGCCTACAGCATCCAGGGTGACGGTGCCGAGGATGAC
GATGAGCGCATTGTTAGATTTCATACACGGTGCCTGACTGCGTTAGCAATTTAACTGTGATAAACTACCG
CATTAAAGCTAGCTTATCGATGATAAGCTGTCAAACATGAGAATTGACGCGTCAATTCGAGGGGGATCAA
TTCCGTGATAGGTGGGCTGCCCTTCCTGGTTGGCTTGGTTTCATCAGCCATCCGCTTGCCCTCATCTGTT
ACGCCGGCGGTAGCCGGCCAGCCTCGCAGAGCAGGATTCCCGTTGAGCACCGCCAGGTGCGAATAAGGGA
CAGTGAAGAAGGAACACCCGCTCGCGGGTGGGCCTACTTCACCTATCCTGCCCGGCTGACGCCGTTGGAT
ACACCAAGGAAAGTCTACACGAACCCTTTGGCAAAATCCTGTATATCGTGCGAAAAAGGATGGATATACC
GAAAAAATCGCTATAATGACCCCGAAGCAGGGTTATGCAGCGGAAAACGGA
Features (pLannotate 1.2.2; 6 found; start..end, strand, type, name):
     33..421     +  rep_origin     R6K γ ori: γ replication origin from E. coli plasmid R6K; requires the R6K initiator protein pi for replication
    433..537     +  misc_feature   MCS: pBluescript multiple cloning site
    654..1844    -  CDS            TcR: tetracycline efflux protein; tet; confers resistance to tetracycline
   1901..1924    -  promoter       tet promoter (fragment): E. coli promoter for tetracycline efflux protein gene
   1966..2011    -  CDS            traJ (fragment): oriT-recognizing protein; traJ
   2044..2153    -  oriT           oriT: incP origin of transfer
