[The description below was written by a language model from this plasmid's Addgene catalogue record and pLannotate feature annotations shown in this document.]
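Description:
pKNOCK-Tc is an empty-backbone bacterial targeting vector of 2,291 bp, one member of the pKNOCK series of broad-host-range, mobilizable suicide plasmids designed for gene knockout and targeted DNA insertion into the chromosome of gram-negative bacteria. Its only replication origin is the R6K γ ori, which works only when the R6K initiator protein pi is supplied in trans. The plasmid must therefore be propagated in E. coli hosts carrying the pir gene. The record notes low copy number in pir+ strains and high copy number in pir116 strains. Selection is by tetracycline, through a TcR efflux protein gene with a fragment of its tet promoter annotated upstream.

The remaining features are a pBluescript-derived multiple cloning site next to the origin and an incP-type origin of transfer (oriT), with a small adjacent fragment of traJ. The oriT allows the plasmid to be mobilized by conjugation from a donor strain that provides the transfer functions into a wide range of recipients. Because recipients lacking pi cannot replicate the plasmid, tetracycline-resistant exconjugants should arise only when the vector integrates into the chromosome. In typical use, a fragment of the target gene is cloned into the MCS, and homologous recombination through that fragment inserts the whole plasmid at the locus. This disrupts the gene or places cloned DNA at a defined chromosomal site. As deposited, the vector carries no insert.
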