Addgene plasmid #46259: pKNOCK-Tc
Purpose: (Empty Backbone) Bacterial targeting
Depositing lab: Mikhail Alexeyev. Depositing organization: University of South Alabama. Publication: The pKNOCK series of broad-host-range mobilizable suicide vectors for gene knockout and targeted DNA insertion into the chromosome of gram-negative bacteria. Alexeyev MF. Biotechniques. 1999 May;26(5):824-6, 828. 10.2144/99265bm05 PubMed 10337469.
Backbone
  Vector backbone: original
  Vector type: Bacterial targeting
Growth in bacteria
  Bacterial resistance: Tetracycline, 10 μg/mL
  Growth temperature: 37°C
  Growth strain: pir116
  Growth instructions: low copy number in pir+ E. coli strains high copy number in pir116 E. coli strains
  Copy number: Low Copy
Terms and licenses: Academic/Nonprofit Terms; Industry Terms
How to cite: pKNOCK-Tc was a gift from Mikhail Alexeyev (Addgene plasmid # 46259 ; http://n2t.net/addgene:46259 ; RRID:Addgene_46259)
