>Addgene plasmid #46259 | pKNOCK-Tc | addgene partial sequence | sequence record 68771 | pGP704-R 5'-aacaagccagggatgtaacg-3'
AAGCAATTTTGAGTGACACAGGAACACTTAACGGCTGACATGGGAATTCCCCTCCACCGCGGTGGCGGCC
GCTCTAGAACTAGTGGATCCCCCGGGCTGCAGGAATTCGATATCAAGCTTATCGATACCGTCGACCTCGA
GGGGGGGCCCGGTACCGAGGACGCGTCAGCTTGATCAAGGGTTGGTTTGCGCATTCACAGTTCTCCGCAA
GAATTGATTGGCTCCAATTCTTGGAGTGGTGAATCCGTTAGCGAGGTGCCGCCGGCTTCCATTCAGGTCG
AGGTGGCCCGGCTCCATGCACCGCGACGCAACGCGGGGAGGCAGACAAGGTATAGGGCGGCGCCTACAAT
CCATGCCAACCCGTTCCATGTGCTCGCCGAGGCGGCATAAATCGCCGTGACGATCAGCGGTCCAATGATC
GAAGTTAGGCTGGTAAGAGCCGCGAGCGATCCTTGAAGCTGTCCCTGATGGTCGTCATCTACCTGCCTGG
ACAGCATGGCCTGCAACGCGGGCATCCCGATGCCGCCGGAAGCGAGAAGAATCATAATGGGGAAGGCCAT
CCAGCCTCGCGTCGCGAACGCCAGCAAGACGTAGCCCAGCGCGTCGGCCGCCATGCCGGCGATAATGGCC
TGCTTCTCGCCGAAACGTTTGGTGGCGGGACCAGTGACGAAGGCTTGAGCGAGGGCGTGCAAGATTCCGA
ATACCGCAAGCGACAGGCCGATCATCGTCGCGCTCCAGCGAAAGCGGTCCTCGCCGAAAATGACCCAGAG
CGCTGCCGGCACCTGTCCTACGAGTTGCA
